Addgene plasmid #196707: pEGFP-C2-tepsin
Purpose: Expresses GFP-tepsin in mammalian cells
Depositing lab: Juan Bonifacino. Depositing organization: National Institute of Child Health and Human Development (NICHD). Publication: Bivalent Motif-Ear Interactions Mediate the Association of the Accessory Protein Tepsin with the AP-4 Adaptor Complex. Mattera R, Guardia CM, Sidhu SS, Bonifacino JS. J Biol Chem. 2015 Dec 25;290(52):30736-49. doi: 10.1074/jbc.M115.683409. Epub 2015 Nov 5. PubMed 26542808.
Backbone
  Vector backbone: pEGFP-C2
  Backbone size w/o insert (bp): 4736
  Total vector size (bp): 6309
  Vector type: Mammalian Expression
  Selectable markers: Neomycin (select with G418)
Growth in bacteria
  Bacterial resistance: Kanamycin, 50 μg/mL
  Growth temperature: 37°C
  Growth strain: DH5alpha
  Copy number: Unknown
Gene/Insert
  Gene/Insert name: tepsin
  Species: H. sapiens (human)
  Insert size (bp): 1578
  Mutation: silent substitution in codon 199 to eliminate internal EcoRI site
  Entrez Gene: TEPSIN (a.k.a. C17orf56, ENTHD2)
  Promoter: CMV
  Tag / fusion protein: EGFP (N terminal on backbone)
  Cloning method: Restriction Enzyme; 5′ cloning site EcoRI (not destroyed); 3′ cloning site SalI (destroyed during cloning)
  Sequencing primers: 5′ GFP-C forward; 3′ GFP-C reverse
Terms and licenses: Academic/Nonprofit Terms; Industry Terms: Not Available to Industry
How to cite: pEGFP-C2-tepsin was a gift from Juan Bonifacino (Addgene plasmid # 196707 ; http://n2t.net/addgene:196707 ; RRID:Addgene_196707)
