[The description below was written by a language model from this plasmid's Addgene catalogue record and pLannotate feature annotations shown in this document.]
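Description:
pEGFP-C2-tepsin is a 6.3 kb mammalian expression plasmid built on the pEGFP-C2 backbone that produces human tepsin (TEPSIN, also known as C17orf56 or ENTHD2) fused at its N terminus to EGFP. The human cytomegalovirus immediate-early enhancer and promoter drive a single open reading frame in which the EGFP coding sequence is followed by a short stretch of residual multiple cloning site and then the roughly 1.6 kb tepsin coding sequence, with transcripts terminated by the SV40 polyadenylation signal. The insert was placed between the EcoRI and SalI sites of the polylinker; the EcoRI site is retained, the SalI site was lost during cloning, and a silent substitution in codon 199 removes an internal EcoRI site without altering the protein.

The plasmid replicates in E. coli from a high-copy ColE1/pUC-type origin and also carries an f1 phage origin. A single Tn5 aminoglycoside phosphotransferase (NeoR/KanR) gene serves both hosts. A bacterial bla-type promoter placed upstream of it gives kanamycin resistance in bacteria, while the SV40 enhancer/early promoter and an HSV TK poly(A) signal allow G418 selection of stably transfected mammalian cells. The short large T antigen, ble and bGH poly(A) fragments in the annotation appear to be backbone remnants or partial matches rather than functional elements.

The construct is intended for expressing fluorescently tagged tepsin in mammalian cells. Tepsin is an accessory protein of the AP-4 adaptor complex, and the associated study examined its interaction with AP-4. A GFP fusion of this kind suits live or fixed-cell localization and GFP-based pull-down experiments, although the record does not list specific applications.
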