Features (pLannotate 1.2.2; 16 found; start..end, strand, type, name):
     61..364     +  enhancer       CMV enhancer: human cytomegalovirus immediate early enhancer
    365..568     +  promoter       CMV promoter: human cytomegalovirus (CMV) immediate early promoter
    613..1329    +  CDS            EGFP: EGFP is a basic (constitutively fluorescent) green fluorescent protein published in 1996, derived from Aequorea victoria. It is reported to be a rapidly-maturing weak dimer with moderate acid sensitivity.
   1335..1368    +  misc_feature   MCS (fragment): multiple cloning site
   1369..2943    +  CDS            TEPSIN: AP4AT_HUMAN - Also known as C17orf56 From Homo sapiens (Human).
   2948..2973    +  misc_feature   MCS (fragment): multiple cloning site
   2990..3074    +  CDS            large T antigen (fragment): large T antigen from SV40 (simian virus 40)
   3097..3218    +  polyA_signal   SV40 poly(A) signal: SV40 polyadenylation signal
   3252..3680    -  rep_origin     f1 ori (sequence partly withheld): f1 bacteriophage origin of replication; arrow indicates direction of (+) strand synthesis
   3707..3811    +  promoter       AmpR promoter: bla
   3813..4170    +  promoter       SV40 promoter: SV40 enhancer and early promoter
   4205..4999    +  CDS            NeoR/KanR: aminoglycoside phosphotransferase from Tn5; aph(3')-II (or nptII); confers resistance to neomycin, kanamycin, and G418 (Geneticin®)
   5020..5172    +  CDS            ble (fragment): BLE_KLEPN - Experimental evidence at protein level: Swiss-Prot protein existence level 1. Binding protein with a strong affinity to the bleomycin family of antibiotics. Binds to CL990; an antimitotic-antibiotic compound. From Klebsiella pneumoniae.
   5231..5278    +  polyA_signal   HSV TK poly(A) signal: herpes simplex virus thymidine kinase polyadenylation signal (Cole and Stacy, 1985)
   5369..5385    -  polyA_signal   bGH poly(A) signal (fragment): bovine growth hormone polyadenylation signal
   5607..6195    +  rep_origin     ori: high-copy-number ColE1/pMB1/pBR322/pUC origin of replication
>Addgene plasmid #196707 | pEGFP-C2-tepsin | addgene full sequence | sequence record 387049 | Addgene NGS Result
TAGTTATTAATAGTAATCAATTACGGGGTCATTAGTTCATAGCCCATATATGGAGTTCCGCGTTACATAA
CTTACGGTAAATGGCCCGCCTGGCTGACCGCCCAACGACCCCCGCCCATTGACGTCAATAATGACGTATG
TTCCCATAGTAACGCCAATAGGGACTTTCCATTGACGTCAATGGGTGGAGTATTTACGGTAAACTGCCCA
CTTGGCAGTACATCAAGTGTATCATATGCCAAGTACGCCCCCTATTGACGTCAATGACGGTAAATGGCCC
GCCTGGCATTATGCCCAGTACATGACCTTATGGGACTTTCCTACTTGGCAGTACATCTACGTATTAGTCA
TCGCTATTACCATGGTGATGCGGTTTTGGCAGTACATCAATGGGCGTGGATAGCGGTTTGACTCACGGGG
ATTTCCAAGTCTCCACCCCATTGACGTCAATGGGAGTTTGTTTTGGCACCAAAATCAACGGGACTTTCCA
AAATGTCGTAACAACTCCGCCCCATTGACGCAAATGGGCGGTAGGCGTGTACGGTGGGAGGTCTATATAA
GCAGAGCTGGTTTAGTGAACCGTCAGATCCGCTAGCGCTACCGGTCGCCACCATGGTGAGCAAGGGCGAG
GAGCTGTTCACCGGGGTGGTGCCCATCCTGGTCGAGCTGGACGGCGACGTAAACGGCCACAAGTTCAGCG
TGTCCGGCGAGGGCGAGGGCGATGCCACCTACGGCAAGCTGACCCTGAAGTTCATCTGCACCACCGGCAA
GCTGCCCGTGCCCTGGCCCACCCTCGTGACCACCCTGACCTACGGCGTGCAGTGCTTCAGCCGCTACCCC
GACCACATGAAGCAGCACGACTTCTTCAAGTCCGCCATGCCCGAAGGCTACGTCCAGGAGCGCACCATCT
TCTTCAAGGACGACGGCAACTACAAGACCCGCGCCGAGGTGAAGTTCGAGGGCGACACCCTGGTGAACCG
CATCGAGCTGAAGGGCATCGACTTCAAGGAGGACGGCAACATCCTGGGGCACAAGCTGGAGTACAACTAC
AACAGCCACAACGTCTATATCATGGCCGACAAGCAGAAGAACGGCATCAAGGTGAACTTCAAGATCCGCC
ACAACATCGAGGACGGCAGCGTGCAGCTCGCCGACCACTACCAGCAGAACACCCCCATCGGCGACGGCCC
CGTGCTGCTGCCCGACAACCACTACCTGAGCACCCAGTCCGCCCTGAGCAAAGACCCCAACGAGAAGCGC
GATCACATGGTCCTGCTGGAGTTCGTGACCGCCGCCGGGATCACTCTCGGCATGGACGAGCTGTACAAGT
CCGGCCGGACTCAGATCTCGAGCTCAAGCTTCGAATTCATGGCTGCCGCGCCGCCGCTACGGGACCGCCT
GAGCTTTCTACACCGGCTCCCGATTCTCCTGAAGGGGACGTCCGATGATGATGTCCCGTGTCCGGGCTAC
CTGTTTGAAGAGATTGCTAAAATCTCCCACGAGTCTCCGGGCAGCAGCCAGTGCCTGCTGGAGTACCTCC
TGAGCCGCCTGCACAGCAGCTCCGGCCACGGGAAGCTCAAGGTGCTGAAGATCCTGCTCTATCTGTGCAG
CCACGGCTCCTCCTTCTTCCTGCTCATCCTCAAACGCAACTCTGCCTTCATCCAGGAAGCTGCAGCTTTT
GCAGGGCCCCCAGATCCTCTGCACGGGAACAGCTTGTACCAGAAGGTTCGCGCGGCCGCGCAGGACTTGG
GGAGCACCCTGTTCTCGGACACCGTGTTGCCGCTGGCTCCCTCCCAGCCTCTGGGGACCCCGCCTGCCAC
AGGCATGGGCTCCCAGGCCAGGCCGCACAGCACCCTCCAGGGTTTCGGCTACAGCAAGGAACACGGCCGC
ACGGCTGTGAGGCATCAGCCTGGGCAGGCCGGAGGGGGCTGGGATGAGCTGGACAGCGGCCCCAGCTCTC
AGAACTCCTCCCAGAACAGTGACCTGAGCAGGGTCTCGGACTCGGGCAGTCATTCCGGCAGCGACAGCCA
TTCAGGGGCCAGCCGGGAGCCGGGTGACCTGGCAGAAAGGGTCGAGGTGGTGGCCCTGAGTGACTGTCAG
CAGGAGTTGAGCTTGGTGAGGACTGTGACTCGGGGACCACGCGCCTTCCTGAGCCGCGAGGAGGCACAGC
ACTTCATCAAAGCGTGTGGACTGCTCAACTGTGAGGCCGTGCTGCAGCTGCTGACCTGCCACCTGCGTGG
GACCAGTGAATGCACGCAGCTGAGGGCGCTGTGTGCCATCGCCTCCCTGGGGAGCAGCGACCTCCTCCCC
CAGGAGCACATCCTCCTCCGCACCCGGCCGTGGCTGCAGGAGCTCAGCATGGGCAGCCCGGGACCTGTGA
CCAACAAGGCCACCAAGATCCTGAGGCACTTTGAGGCCTCCTGTGGGCAGCTGTCCCCTGCCCGGGGCAC
CTCAGCTGAGCCTGGCCCCACAGCCGCCCTCCCAGGCCCATCTGACCTGCTGACCGACGCTGTGCCTCTC
CCTGGGAGCCAGGTCTTCCTGCAGCCTCTGAGTTCAACCCCGGTCTCGTCCCGGAGCCCTGCTCCCTCAT
CTGGGATGCCGTCCAGCCCTGTGCCCACCCCACCCCCAGATGCCTCCCCCATTCCAGCCCCCGGAGACCC
CAGCGAGGCCGAGGCCAGACTGGCAGAAAGCAGGCGGTGGAGACCTGAACGGATCCCAGGGGGCACGGAC
AGCCCAAAGAGAGGCCCCAGCAGCTGTGCGTGGAGCCGCGACTCCTTGTTTGCTGGCATGGAGCTGGTGG
CCTGTCCCCGCCTGGTGGGGGCTGGGGCTGCTGCGGGAGAGTCCTGTCCTGATGCTCCCCGCGCCCCCCA
AACATCGTCCCAGAGGACAGCAGCCAAAGAGCCTCCTGGCTCAGAGCCGTCAGCTTTCGCGTTCCTGAAC
GCCTGACTCGACGGTACCGCGGGCCCGGGATCCACCGGATCTAGATAACTGATCATAATCAGCCATACCA
CATTTGTAGAGGTTTTACTTGCTTTAAAAAACCTCCCACACCTCCCCCTGAACCTGAAACATAAAATGAA
TGCAATTGTTGTTGTTAACTTGTTTATTGCAGCTTATAATGGTTACAAATAAAGCAATAGCATCACAAAT
TTCACAAATAAAGCATTTTTTTCACTGCATTCTAGTTGTGGTTTGTCCAAACTCATCAATGTATCTTAAC
GCGTAAATTGTAAGCGTTAATATTTTGTTAAAATTCGCGTTAAATTTTTGTTAAATCAGCTCATTTTTTA
ACCAATAGGCCGAAATCGGCAAAATCCCTTATAAATCAAAAGAATAGACCGAGATAGGGT
[37 nt withheld, positions 3351-3387]
AAAGAACGTGGACTCCAACGTCAAAGG
[49 nt withheld, positions 3415-3463]
T
[91 nt withheld, positions 3465-3555]
G
[124 nt withheld, positions 3557-3680]
CAGGTGGCACTTTTCGGGGAAATGTGCGCGGAACCCCTATTTGTTTATTTTTCTAAATACATTCAAATAT
GTATCCGCTCATGAGACAATAACCCTGATAAATGCTTCAATAATATTGAAAAAGGAAGAGTCCTGAGGCG
GAAAGAACCAGCTGTGGAATGTGTGTCAGTTAGGGTGTGGAAAGTCCCCAGGCTCCCCAGCAGGCAGAAG
TATGCAAAGCATGCATCTCAATTAGTCAGCAACCAGGTGTGGAAAGTCCCCAGGCTCCCCAGCAGGCAGA
AGTATGCAAAGCATGCATCTCAATTAGTCAGCAACCATAGTCCCGCCCCTAACTCCGCCCATCCCGCCCC
TAACTCCGCCCAGTTCCGCCCATTCTCCGCCCCATGGCTGACTAATTTTTTTTATTTATGCAGAGGCCGA
GGCCGCCTCGGCCTCTGAGCTATTCCAGAAGTAGTGAGGAGGCTTTTTTGGAGGCCTAGGCTTTTGCAAA
GATCGATCAAGAGACAGGATGAGGATCGTTTCGCATGATTGAACAAGATGGATTGCACGCAGGTTCTCCG
GCCGCTTGGGTGGAGAGGCTATTCGGCTATGACTGGGCACAACAGACAATCGGCTGCTCTGATGCCGCCG
TGTTCCGGCTGTCAGCGCAGGGGCGCCCGGTTCTTTTTGTCAAGACCGACCTGTCCGGTGCCCTGAATGA
ACTGCAAGACGAGGCAGCGCGGCTATCGTGGCTGGCCACGACGGGCGTTCCTTGCGCAGCTGTGCTCGAC
GTTGTCACTGAAGCGGGAAGGGACTGGCTGCTATTGGGCGAAGTGCCGGGGCAGGATCTCCTGTCATCTC
ACCTTGCTCCTGCCGAGAAAGTATCCATCATGGCTGATGCAATGCGGCGGCTGCATACGCTTGATCCGGC
TACCTGCCCATTCGACCACCAAGCGAAACATCGCATCGAGCGAGCACGTACTCGGATGGAAGCCGGTCTT
GTCGATCAGGATGATCTGGACGAAGAGCATCAGGGGCTCGCGCCAGCCGAACTGTTCGCCAGGCTCAAGG
CGAGCATGCCCGACGGCGAGGATCTCGTCGTGACCCATGGCGATGCCTGCTTGCCGAATATCATGGTGGA
AAATGGCCGCTTTTCTGGATTCATCGACTGTGGCCGGCTGGGTGTGGCGGACCGCTATCAGGACATAGCG
TTGGCTACCCGTGATATTGCTGAAGAGCTTGGCGGCGAATGGGCTGACCGCTTCCTCGTGCTTTACGGTA
TCGCCGCTCCCGATTCGCAGCGCATCGCCTTCTATCGCCTTCTTGACGAGTTCTTCTGAGCGGGACTCTG
GGGTTCGAAATGACCGACCAAGCGACGCCCAACCTGCCATCACGAGATTTCGATTCCACCGCCGCCTTCT
ATGAAAGGTTGGGCTTCGGAATCGTTTTCCGGGACGCCGGCTGGATGATCCTCCAGCGCGGGGATCTCAT
GCTGGAGTTCTTCGCCCACCCTAGGGGGAGGCTAACTGAAACACGGAAGGAGACAATACCGGAAGGAACC
CGCGCTATGACGGCAATAAAAAGACAGAATAAAACGCACGGTGTTGGGTCGTTTGTTCATAAACGCGGGG
TTCGGTCCCAGGGCTGGCACTCTGTCGATACCCCACCGAGACCCCATTGGGGCCAATACGCCCGCGTTTC
TTCCTTTTCCCCACCCCACCCCCCAAGTTCGGGTGAAGGCCCAGGGCTCGCAGCCAACGTCGGGGCGGCA
GGCCCTGCCATAGCCTCAGGTTACTCATATATACTTTAGATTGATTTAAAACTTCATTTTTAATTTAAAA
GGATCTAGGTGAAGATCCTTTTTGATAATCTCATGACCAAAATCCCTTAACGTGAGTTTTCGTTCCACTG
AGCGTCAGACCCCGTAGAAAAGATCAAAGGATCTTCTTGAGATCCTTTTTTTCTGCGCGTAATCTGCTGC
TTGCAAACAAAAAAACCACCGCTACCAGCGGTGGTTTGTTTGCCGGATCAAGAGCTACCAACTCTTTTTC
CGAAGGTAACTGGCTTCAGCAGAGCGCAGATACCAAATACTGTTCTTCTAGTGTAGCCGTAGTTAGGCCA
CCACTTCAAGAACTCTGTAGCACCGCCTACATACCTCGCTCTGCTAATCCTGTTACCAGTGGCTGCTGCC
AGTGGCGATAAGTCGTGTCTTACCGGGTTGGACTCAAGACGATAGTTACCGGATAAGGCGCAGCGGTCGG
GCTGAACGGGGGGTTCGTGCACACAGCCCAGCTTGGAGCGAACGACCTACACCGAACTGAGATACCTACA
GCGTGAGCTATGAGAAAGCGCCACGCTTCCCGAAGGGAGAAAGGCGGACAGGTATCCGGTAAGCGGCAGG
GTCGGAACAGGAGAGCGCACGAGGGAGCTTCCAGGGGGAAACGCCTGGTATCTTTATAGTCCTGTCGGGT
TTCGCCACCTCTGACTTGAGCGTCGATTTTTGTGATGCTCGTCAGGGGGGCGGAGCCTATGGAAAAACGC
CAGCAACGCGGCCTTTTTACGGTTCCTGGCCTTTTGCTGGCCTTTTGCTCACATGTTCTTTCCTGCGTTA
TCCCCTGATTCTGTGGATAACCGTATTACCGCCATGCAT
